>Addgene plasmid #142259 | TFORF0418 | addgene full sequence | sequence record 395751 | Addgene NGS Result
TTAATGTAGTCTTATGCAATACTCTTGTAGTCTTGCAACATGGTAACGATGAGTTAGCAACATGCCTTAC
AAGGAGAGAAAAAGCACCGTGCATGCCGATTGGTGGAAGTAAGGTGGTACGATCGTGCCTTATTAGGAAG
GCAACAGACGGGTCTGACATGGATTGGACGAACCACTGAATTGCCGCATTGCAGAGATATTGTATTTAAG
TGCCTAGCTCGATACATAAACGGGTCTCTCTGGTTAGACCAGATCTGAGCCTGGGAGCTCTCTGGCTAAC
TAGGGAACCCACTGCTTAAGCCTCAATAAAGCTTGCCTTGAGTGCTTCAAGTAGTGTGTGCCCGTCTGTT
GTGTGACTCTGGTAACTAGAGATCCCTCAGACCCTTTTAGTCAGTGTGGAAAATCTCTAGCAGTGGCGCC
CGAACAGGGACTTGAAAGCGAAAGGGAAACCAGAGGAGCTCTCTCGACGCAGGACTCGGCTTGCTGAAGC
GCGCACGGCAAGAGGCGAGGGGCGGCGACTGGTGAGTACGCCAAAAATTTTGACTAGCGGAGGCTAGAAG
GAGAGAGATGGGTGCGAGAGCGTCAGTATTAAGCGGGGGAGAATTAGATCGCGATGGGAAAAAATTCGGT
TAAGGCCAGGGGGAAAGAAAAAATATAAATTAAAACATATAGTATGGGCAAGCAGGGAGCTAGAACGATT
CGCAGTTAATCCTGGCCTGTTAGAAACATCAGAAGGCTGTAGACAAATACTGGGACAGCTACAACCATCC
CTTCAGACAGGATCAGAAGAACTTAGATCATTATATAATACAGTAGCAACCCTCTATTGTGTGCATCAAA
GGATAGAGATAAAAGACACCAAGGAAGCTTTAGACAAGATAGAGGAAGAGCAAAACAAAAGTAAGACCAC
CGCACAGCAAGCGGCCGCTGATCTTCAGACCTGGAGGAGGAGATATGAGGGACAATTGGAGAAGTGAATT
ATATAAATATAAAGTAGTAAAAATTGAACCATTAGGAGTAGCACCCACCAAGGCAAAGAGAAGAGTGGTG
CAGAGAGAAAAAAGAGCAGTGGGAATAGGAGCTTTGTTCCTTGGGTTCTTGGGAGCAGCAGGAAGCACTA
TGGGCGCAGCGTCAATGACGCTGACGGTACAGGCCAGACAATTATTGTCTGGTATAGTGCAGCAGCAGAA
CAATTTGCTGAGGGCTATTGAGGCGCAACAGCATCTGTTGCAACTCACAGTCTGGGGCATCAAGCAGCTC
CAGGCAAGAATCCTGGCTGTGGAAAGATACCTAAAGGATCAACAGCTCCTGGGGATTTGGGGTTGCTCTG
GAAAACTCATTTGCACCACTGCTGTGCCTTGGAATGCTAGTTGGAGTAATAAATCTCTGGAACAGATTTG
GAATCACACGACCTGGATGGAGTGGGACAGAGAAATTAACAATTACACAAGCTTAATACACTCCTTAATT
GAAGAATCGCAAAACCAGCAAGAAAAGAATGAACAAGAATTATTGGAATTAGATAAATGGGCAAGTTTGT
GGAATTGGTTTAACATAACAAATTGGCTGTGGTATATAAAATTATTCATAATGATAGTAGGAGGCTTGGT
AGGTTTAAGAATAGTTTTTGCTGTACTTTCTATAGTGAATAGAGTTAGGCAGGGATATTCACCATTATCG
TTTCAGACCCACCTCCCAACCCCGAGGGGACCCATGCATTGCATCTCAATTAGTCAGCAACCAGGTGTGG
AAAGTCCCCAGGCTCCCCAGCAGGCAGAAGTATGCAAAGCATGCGTCTCAATTAGTCAGCAACCATAGTC
CCGCCCCTAACTCCGCCCATCCCGCCCCTAACTCCGCCCAGTTCCGCCCATTCTCCGCCCCATGGCTGAC
TAATTTTTTTTATTTATGCAGAGGCCGAGGCCGCCTCGGCCTCTGAGCTATTCCAGAAGTAGTGAGGAGG
CTTTTTTGGAGGCCTAGGCTTTTGCAAAAAGCTTTCTAGAGGTACCACCGGAGCTTACCATGACCGAGTA
CAAGCCCACGGTGCGCCTCGCCACCCGCGACGACGTCCCCAGGGCCGTACGCACCCTCGCCGCCGCGTTC
GCCGACTACCCCGCCACGCGCCACACCGTCGATCCGGACCGCCACATCGAGCGGGTCACCGAGCTGCAAG
AACTCTTCCTCACGCGCGTCGGGCTCGACATCGGCAAGGTGTGGGTCGCGGACGACGGCGCCGCCGTGGC
GGTCTGGACCACGCCGGAGAGCGTCGAAGCGGGGGCGGTGTTCGCCGAGATCGGCCCGCGCATGGCCGAG
TTGAGCGGTTCCCGGCTGGCCGCGCAGCAACAGATGGAAGGCCTCCTGGCGCCGCACCGGCCCAAGGAGC
CCGCGTGGTTCCTGGCCACCGTCGGCGTCTCGCCCGACCACCAGGGCAAGGGTCTGGGCAGCGCCGTCGT
GCTCCCCGGAGTGGAGGCGGCCGAGCGCGCCGGGGTGCCCGCCTTCCTGGAGACCTCCGCGCCCCGCAAC
CTCCCCTTCTACGAGCGGCTCGGCTTCACCGTCACCGCCGACGTCGAGGTGCCCGAAGGACCGCGCACCT
GGTGCATGACCCGCAAGCCCGGTGCCAGTTAACGAATTCTAGATCTTGAGACAAATGGCAGTATTCATCC
ACAATTTTAAAAGAAAAGGGGGGATTGGGGGGTACAGTGCAGGGGAAAGAATAGTAGACATAATAGCAAC
AGACATACAAACTAAAGAATTACAAAAACAAATTACAAAAATTCAAAATTTTCGGGTTTATTACAGGGAC
AGCAGAGATCCACTTTGGCGCCGGCTCGAGGCCTGCAGGTGCAAAGATGGATAAAGTTTTAAACAGAGAG
GAATCTTTGCAGCTAATGGACCTTCTAGGTCTTGAAAGGAGTGGGAATTGGCTCCGGTGCCCGTCAGTGG
GCAGAGCGCACATCGCCCACAGTCCCCGAGAAGTTGGGGGGAGGGGTCGGCAATTGAACCGGTGCCTAGA
GAAGGTGGCGCGGGGTAAACTGGGAAAGTGATGTCGTGTACTGGCTCCGCCTTTTTCCCGAGGGTGGGGG
AGAACCGTATATAAGTGCAGTAGTCGCCGTGAACGTTCTTTTTCGCAACGGGTTTGCCGCCAGAACACAG
GTAAGTGCCGTGTGTGGTTCCCGCGGGCCTGGCCTCTTTACGGGTTATGGCCCTTGCGTGCCTTGAATTA
CTTCCACCTGGCTGCAGTACGTGATTCTTGATCCCGAGCTTCGGGTTGGAAGTGGGTGGGAGAGTTCGAG
GCCTTGCGCTTAAGGAGCCCCTTCGCCTCGTGCTTGAGTTGAGGCCTGGCCTGGGCGCTGGGGCCGCCGC
GTGCGAATCTGGTGGCACCTTCGCGCCTGTCTCGCTGCTTTCGATAAGTCTCTAGCCATTTAAAATTTTT
GATGACCTGCTGCGACGCTTTTTTTCTGGCAAGATAGTCTTGTAAATGCGGGCCAAGATCTGCACACTGG
TATTTCGGTTTTTGGGGCCGCGGGCGGCGACGGGGCCCGTGCGTCCCAGCGCACATGTTCGGCGAGGCGG
GGCCTGCGAGCGCGGCCACCGAGAATCGGACGGGGGTAGTCTCAAGCTGGCCGGCCTGCTCTGGTGCCTG
GCCTCGCGCCGCCGTGTATCGCCCCGCCCTGGGCGGCAAGGCTGGCCCGGTCGGCACCAGTTGCGTGAGC
GGAAAGATGGCCGCTTCCCGGCCCTGCTGCAGGGAGCTCAAAATGGAGGACGCGGCGCTCGGGAGAGCGG
GCGGGTGAGTCACCCACACAAAGGAAAAGGGCCTTTCCGTCCTCAGCCGTCGCTTCATGTGACTCCACGG
AGTACCGGGCGCCGTCCAGGCACCTCGATTAGTTCTCGAGCTTTTGGAGTACGTCGTCTTTAGGTTGGGG
GGAGGGGTTTTATGCGATGGAGTTTCCCCACACTGAGTGGGTGGAGACTGAAGTTAGGCCAGCTTGGCAC
TTGATGTAATTCTCCTTGGAATTTGCCCTTTTTGAGTTTGGATCTTGGTTCATTCTCAAGCCTCAGACAG
TGGTTCAAAGTTTTTTTCTTCCATTTCAGGTGTCGTGAGGCTAGCACCGCCACCATGCCTCGAATTATGA
TCAAGGGGGGCGTATGGAGGAATACCGAGGATGAAATTCTGAAAGCAGCGGTAATGAAATATGGGAAAAA
TCAGTGGTCTAGGATTGCCTCATTGCTGCATAGAAAATCAGCAAAGCAGTGCAAAGCCAGATGGTATGAA
TGGCTGGATCCAAGCATTAAGAAGACAGAATGGTCCAGAGAAGAAGAGGAAAAACTCTTGCACTTGGCCA
AGTTGATGCCAACTCAGTGGAGGACCATTGCTCCAATCATTGGAAGAACAGCGGCCCAGTGCTTAGAACA
CTATGAATTTCTTCTGGATAAAGCTGCCCAAAGAGACAATGAAGAGGAAACAACAGATGATCCACGAAAA
CTTAAACCTGGAGAAATAGATCCAAATCCAGAAACAAAACCAGCGCGGCCTGATCCAATTGATATGGATG
AGGATGAACTTGAGATGCTTTCTGAAGCCAGAGCCCGCTTGGCTAATACTCAGGGAAAGAAGGCCAAGAG
GAAAGCAAGAGAGAAACAATTGGAAGAAGCAAGACGTCTTGCTGCCCTCCAAAAAAGAAGAGAACTTCGA
GCAGCTGGCATAGAAATTCAGAAGAAAAGAAAAAGGAAGAGAGGAGTTGATTATAATGCCGAAATCCCAT
TTGAAAAAAAGCCTGCCCTTGGTTTTTATGATACTTCTGAGGAAAACTACCAAGCTCTTGACGCAGATTT
CAGGAAATTAAGACAACAGGATCTTGATGGGGAGCTAAGATCTGAAAAAGAAGGAAGAGATAGAAAAAAA
GACAAACAGCATTTGAAAAGGAAAAAAGAATCTGATTTACCATCAGCTATTCTTCAAACTAGTGGTGTTT
CTGAATTTACTAAAAAGAGAAGCAAACTAGTACTTCCTGCCCCTCAGATTTCAGATGCAGAACTCCAGGA
AGTTGTAAAAGTAGGCCAAGCGAGTGAAATTGCACGTCAAACTGCCGAGGAATCTGGCATAACAAATTCT
GCTTCCAGTACACTTTTGTCTGAGTACAATGTCACCAACAACAGCGTTGCTCTTAGAACACCACGAACAC
CAGCTTCCCAGGACAGAATTCTGCAGGAAGCCCAGAACCTCATGGCCCTCACCAATGTGGACACCCCATT
GAAAGGTGGACTTAATACCCCATTGCATGAGAGTGACTTCTCAGGTGTAACTCCACAGCGACAAGTTGTA
CAGACTCCAAACACAGTTCTCTCTACTCCATTCAGGACTCCTTCTAATGGAGCTGAAGGGCTGACTCCCC
GGAGTGGAACAACTCCCAAACCAGTTATTAACTCTACTCCGGGTAGAACTCCTCTTCGAGACAAGTTAAA
CATTAATCCCGAGGATGGAATGGCAGACTATAGTGATCCCTCTTACGTGAAGCAGATGGAAAGAGAATCC
CGAGAACATCTCCGTTTAGGGTTGTTGGGCCTTCCTGCCCCTAAGAATGATTTTGAAATTGTTCTACCAG
AAAATGCCGAGAAGGAGCTGGAAGAACGTGAAATAGATGATACTTACATTGAAGATGCTGCTGATGTGGA
TGCTCGAAAGCAGGCCATACGAGATGCAGAGCGTGTAAAGGAAATGAAACGAATGCATAAAGCTGTCCAG
AAAGATCTGCCAAGACCATCAGAAGTAAATGAAACTATTCTAAGACCCTTAAATGTAGAACCGCCTTTAA
CAGATTTACAGAAAAGTGAAGAACTAATCAAAAAAGAAATGATCACAATGCTTCATTATGACCTTCTACA
TCACCCTTATGAACCATCTGGAAATAAAAAAGGCAAAACTGTAGGGTTTGGTACCAATAATTCAGAGCAC
ATTACCTATCTGGAACATAATCCTTATGAAAAGTTCTCCAAAGAAGAGCTGAAAAAGGCCCAGGATGTTT
TGGTGCAGGAGATGGAAGTGGTTAAACAAGGAATGAGCCATGGAGAGCTCTCAAGTGAAGCTTATAACCA
GGTGTGGGAAGAATGCTACAGTCAAGTTTTATATCTTCCTGGGCAGAGCCGCTACACACGGGCCAATCTG
GCTAGTAAAAAGGACAGAATTGAATCACTTGAAAAGAGGCTCGAGATAAACAGGGGTCACATGACGACAG
AAGCCAAGAGGGCTGCAAAGATGGAAAAGAAGATGAAAATTTTGCTTGGGGGTTACCAGTCTCGTGCTAT
GGGGCTCATGAAACAGTTGAATGACTTATGGGACCAAATTGAACAGGCTCACTTGGAGTTACGCACTTTT
GAAGAACTCAAGAAACATGAAGATTCTGCTATTCCCCGGAGGCTAGAGTGTCTAAAAGAAGACGTTCAGC
GACAACAAGAAAGAGAAAAGGAACTTCAACATAGATATGCTGATTTGCTGCTGGAGAAAGAGACTTTAAA
GTCAAAATTCTAGTAATGAACTAGTCCGTAACTTGAAAGTATTTCGATTTCTTGGCTTTATATATCTTGT
GGAAAGGACGACATATGGCGACCCAGGTGGAACCGACGCGTTAAGTCGACAATCAACCTCTGGATTACAA
AATTTGTGAAAGATTGACTGGTATTCTTAACTATGTTGCTCCTTTTACGCTATGTGGATACGCTGCTTTA
ATGCCTTTGTATCATGCTATTGCTTCCCGTATGGCTTTCATTTTCTCCTCCTTGTATAAATCCTGGTTGC
TGTCTCTTTATGAGGAGTTGTGGCCCGTTGTCAGGCAACGTGGCGTGGTGTGCACTGTGTTTGCTGACGC
AACCCCCACTGGTTGGGGCATTGCCACCACCTGTCAGCTCCTTTCCGGGACTTTCGCTTTCCCCCTCCCT
ATTGCCACGGCGGAACTCATCGCCGCCTGCCTTGCCCGCTGCTGGACAGGGGCTCGGCTGTTGGGCACTG
ACAATTCCGTGGTGTTGTCGGGGAAATCATCGTCCTTTCCTTGGCTGCTCGCCTGTGTTGCCACCTGGAT
TCTGCGCGGGACGTCCTTCTGCTACGTCCCTTCGGCCCTCAATCCAGCGGACCTTCCTTCCCGCGGCCTG
CTGCCGGCTCTGCGGCCTCTTCCGCGTCTTCGCCTTCGCCCTCAGACGAGTCGGATCTCCCTTTGGGCCG
CCTCCCCGCGTCGACTTTAAGACCAATGACTTACAAGGCAGCTGTAGATCTTAGCCACTTTTTAAAAGAA
AAGGGGGGACTGGAAGGGCTAATTCACTCCCAACGAAGACAAGATCTGCTTTTTGCTTGTACTGGGTCTC
TCTGGTTAGACCAGATCTGAGCCTGGGAGCTCTCTGGCTAACTAGGGAACCCACTGCTTAAGCCTCAATA
AAGCTTGCCTTGAGTGCTTCAAGTAGTGTGTGCCCGTCTGTTGTGTGACTCTGGTAACTAGAGATCCCTC
AGACCCTTTTAGTCAGTGTGGAAAATCTCTAGCAGTACGTATAGTAGTTCATGTCATCTTATTATTCAGT
ATTTATAACTTGCAAAGAAATGAATATCAGAGAGTGAGAGGAACTTGTTTATTGCAGCTTATAATGGTTA
CAAATAAAGCAATAGCATCACAAATTTCACAAATAAAGCATTTTTTTCACTGCATTCTAGTTGTGGTTTG
TCCAAACTCATCAATGTATCTTATCATGTCTGGCTCTAGCTATCCCGCCCCTAACTCCGCCCATCCCGCC
CCTAACTCCGCCCAGTTCCGCCCATTCTCCGCCCCATGGCTGACTAATTTTTTTTATTTATGCAGAGGCC
GAGGCCGCCTCGGCCTCTGAGCTATTCCAGAAGTAGTGAGGAGGCTTTTTTGGAGGCCTAGGGACGTACC
CAATTCGCCCTATAGTGAGTCGTATTACGCGCGCTCACTGGCCGTCGTTTTACAACGTCGTGACTGGGAA
AACCCTGGCGTTACCCAACTTAATCGCCTTGCAGCACATCCCCCTTTCGCCAGCTGGCGTAATAGCGAAG
AGGCCCGCACCGATCGCCCTTCCCAACAGTTGCGCAGCCTGAATGGCGAATGGG
[124 nt withheld, positions 8105-8228]
C
[91 nt withheld, positions 8230-8320]
A
[49 nt withheld, positions 8322-8370]
CCTTTGACGTTGGAGTCCACGTTCTTT
[37 nt withheld, positions 8398-8434]
ACCCTATCTCGGTCTATTCTTTTGATTTATAAGGGATTTTGCCGATTTCGGCCTATTGGTTAAAAAATGA
GCTGATTTAACAAAAATTTAACGCGAATTTTAACAAAATATTAACGCTTACAATTTAGGTGGCACTTTTC
GGGGAAATGTGCGCGGAACCCCTATTTGTTTATTTTTCTAAATACATTCAAATATGTATCCGCTCATGAG
ACAATAACCCTGATAAATGCTTCAATAATATTGAAAAAGGAAGAGTATGAGTATTCAACATTTCCGTGTC
GCCCTTATTCCCTTTTTTGCGGCATTTTGCCTTCCTGTTTTTGCTCACCCAGAAACGCTGGTGAAAGTAA
AAGATGCTGAAGATCAGTTGGGTGCACGAGTGGGTTACATCGAACTGGATCTCAACAGCGGTAAGATCCT
TGAGAGTTTTCGCCCCGAAGAACGTTTTCCAATGATGAGCACTTTTAAAGTTCTGCTATGTGGCGCGGTA
TTATCCCGTATTGACGCCGGGCAAGAGCAACTCGGTCGCCGCATACACTATTCTCAGAATGACTTGGTTG
AGTACTCACCAGTCACAGAAAAGCATCTTACGGATGGCATGACAGTAAGAGAATTATGCAGTGCTGCCAT
AACCATGAGTGATAACACTGCGGCCAACTTACTTCTGACAACGATCGGAGGACCGAAGGAGCTAACCGCT
TTTTTGCACAACATGGGGGATCATGTAACTCGCCTTGATCGTTGGGAACCGGAGCTGAATGAAGCCATAC
CAAACGACGAGCGTGACACCACGATGCCTGTAGCAATGGCAACAACGTTGCGCAAACTATTAACTGGCGA
ACTACTTACTCTAGCTTCCCGGCAACAATTAATAGACTGGATGGAGGCGGATAAAGTTGCAGGACCACTT
CTGCGCTCGGCCCTTCCGGCTGGCTGGTTTATTGCTGATAAATCTGGAGCCGGTGAGCGTGGGTCTCGCG
GTATCATTGCAGCACTGGGGCCAGATGGTAAGCCCTCCCGTATCGTAGTTATCTACACGACGGGGAGTCA
GGCAACTATGGATGAACGAAATAGACAGATCGCTGAGATAGGTGCCTCACTGATTAAGCATTGGTAACTG
TCAGACCAAGTTTACTCATATATACTTTAGATTGATTTAAAACTTCATTTTTAATTTAAAAGGATCTAGG
TGAAGATCCTTTTTGATAATCTCATGACCAAAATCCCTTAACGTGAGTTTTCGTTCCACTGAGCGTCAGA
CCCCGTAGAAAAGATCAAAGGATCTTCTTGAGATCCTTTTTTTCTGCGCGTAATCTGCTGCTTGCAAACA
AAAAAACCACCGCTACCAGCGGTGGTTTGTTTGCCGGATCAAGAGCTACCAACTCTTTTTCCGAAGGTAA
CTGGCTTCAGCAGAGCGCAGATACCAAATACTGTTCTTCTAGTGTAGCCGTAGTTAGGCCACCACTTCAA
GAACTCTGTAGCACCGCCTACATACCTCGCTCTGCTAATCCTGTTACCAGTGGCTGCTGCCAGTGGCGAT
AAGTCGTGTCTTACCGGGTTGGACTCAAGACGATAGTTACCGGATAAGGCGCAGCGGTCGGGCTGAACGG
GGGGTTCGTGCACACAGCCCAGCTTGGAGCGAACGACCTACACCGAACTGAGATACCTACAGCGTGAGCT
ATGAGAAAGCGCCACGCTTCCCGAAGGGAGAAAGGCGGACAGGTATCCGGTAAGCGGCAGGGTCGGAACA
GGAGAGCGCACGAGGGAGCTTCCAGGGGGAAACGCCTGGTATCTTTATAGTCCTGTCGGGTTTCGCCACC
TCTGACTTGAGCGTCGATTTTTGTGATGCTCGTCAGGGGGGCGGAGCCTATGGAAAAACGCCAGCAACGC
GGCCTTTTTACGGTTCCTGGCCTTTTGCTGGCCTTTTGCTCACATGTTCTTTCCTGCGTTATCCCCTGAT
TCTGTGGATAACCGTATTACCGCCTTTGAGTGAGCTGATACCGCTCGCCGCAGCCGAACGACCGAGCGCA
GCGAGTCAGTGAGCGAGGAAGCGGAAGAGCGCCCAATACGCAAACCGCCTCTCCCCGCGCGTTGGCCGAT
TCATTAATGCAGCTGGCACGACAGGTTTCCCGACTGGAAAGCGGGCAGTGAGCGCAACGCAATTAATGTG
AGTTAGCTCACTCATTAGGCACCCCAGGCTTTACACTTTATGCTTCCGGCTCGTATGTTGTGTGGAATTG
TGAGCGGATAACAATTTCACACAGGAAACAGCTATGACCATGATTACGCCAAGCGCGCAATTAACCCTCA
CTAAAGGGAACAAAAGCTGGAGCTGCAAGC
Features (pLannotate 1.2.2; 31 found; start..end, strand, type, name):
      5..231     +  promoter       RSV promoter: Rous sarcoma virus enhancer/promoter
    232..412     +  LTR            5' LTR (truncated): truncated 5' long terminal repeat (LTR) from HIV-1
    459..584     +  misc_feature   HIV-1 Ψ: packaging signal of human immunodeficiency virus type 1
    568..931     +  CDS            HIV-1 gag (fragment): gag protein from human immunodeficiency virus 1; gag
   1077..1310    +  misc_feature   RRE: The Rev response element (RRE) of HIV-1 allows for Rev-dependent mRNA export from the nucleus to the cytoplasm.
   1687..1713    +  CDS            Rev (fragment): human immunodeficiency virus 1 (HIV-1) Rev protein; rev; enhances nuclear export of unspliced and incompletely spliced viral mRNAs
   1720..1743    +  promoter       SV40 promoter (fragment): SV40 early promoter
   1744..1815    +  promoter       SV40 promoter (fragment): SV40 enhancer and early promoter
   1839..1974    +  rep_origin     SV40 ori: SV40 origin of replication
   2020..2616    +  CDS            PuroR (fragment): puromycin N-acetyltransferase; pac from Streptomyces; confers resistance to puromycin
   2665..2782    +  misc_feature   cPPT/CTS: central polypurine tract and central termination sequence of HIV-1
   2847..2913    +  CDS            small t antigen (fragment): SV40 (simian virus 40) small t antigen
   2920..4098    +  promoter       EF-1α promoter: strong constitutive promoter for human elongation factor EF-1α
   4115..6520    +  CDS            CDC5L: CDC5L_HUMAN - Also known as KIAA0432, PCDC5RP. Experimental evidence at protein level: Swiss-Prot protein existence level 1. DNA-binding protein involved in cell cycle control. May act as a transcription activator. Plays role in pre-mRNA splicing as core component of precatalytic, catalytic and postcatalytic spliceosomal complexes (PubMed:11991638, PubMed:20176811, PubMed:28502770, PubMed:28076346, PubMed:29361316, PubMed:29360106, PubMed:29301961, PubMed:30728453, PubMed:30705154). Component of the PRP19-CDC5L complex that forms an integral part of the spliceosome and is required for activati
   6536..6589    +  promoter       U6 promoter (fragment): RNA polymerase III promoter for human U6 snRNA
   6631..7219    +  misc_feature   WPRE: woodchuck hepatitis virus posttranscriptional regulatory element
   7270..7289    +  misc_feature   cPPT/CTS (fragment): central polypurine tract and central termination sequence of HIV-1
   7291..7524    +  LTR            3' LTR (ΔU3): self-inactivating 3' long terminal repeat (LTR) from HIV-1
   7602..7723    +  polyA_signal   SV40 poly(A) signal: SV40 polyadenylation signal
   7763..7898    +  rep_origin     SV40 ori: SV40 origin of replication
   7919..7937    -  promoter       T7 promoter: promoter for bacteriophage T7 RNA polymerase
   7945..8100    +  CDS            lacZα (fragment): LacZα fragment of β-galactosidase; lacZ fragment
   8105..8533    +  rep_origin     f1 ori (sequence partly withheld): f1 bacteriophage origin of replication; arrow indicates direction of (+) strand synthesis
   8586..8690    +  promoter       AmpR promoter: bla
   8691..9551    +  CDS            AmpR: β-lactamase; bla; confers resistance to ampicillin, carbenicillin, and related antibiotics
   9722..10310   +  rep_origin     ori: high-copy-number ColE1/pMB1/pBR322/pUC origin of replication
  10493..10585   +  CDS            lacI (fragment): lac repressor; lacI; The lac repressor binds to the lac operator to inhibit transcription in E. coli. This inhibition can be relieved by adding lactose or isopropyl-β-D-thiogalactopyranoside (IPTG).
  10598..10619   +  protein_bind   CAP binding site: CAP binding activates transcription in the presence of cAMP. E. coli catabolite activator protein
  10634..10664   +  promoter       lac promoter: promoter for the E. coli lac operon
  10668..10690   +  protein_bind   lac operator (fragment): The lac repressor binds to the lac operator to inhibit transcription in E. coli. This inhibition can be relieved by adding lactose or isopropyl-β-D-thiogalactopyranoside (IPTG). lac repressor encoded by lacI
  10733..10751   +  promoter       T3 promoter: promoter for bacteriophage T3 RNA polymerase
