[The description below was written by a language model from this plasmid's Addgene catalogue record and pLannotate feature annotations shown in this document.]
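Description:
TFORF0418 is a third-generation-style, self-inactivating lentiviral expression plasmid built on the pLX_TRC317 backbone, carrying the human CDC5L open reading frame as one member of a barcoded transcription factor ORF collection. In bacteria it is maintained by a high-copy ColE1/pUC-type origin and selected through the β-lactamase (AmpR) gene; an f1 origin and remnants of a lac/lacZα cloning region with flanking T3 and T7 promoters are also present in the backbone. The depositor notes that the plasmid can recombine during propagation, as is common for LTR-containing vectors.

The viral genome is transcribed from an RSV promoter fused to a truncated HIV-1 5' LTR and includes the Ψ packaging signal with a gag fragment, the Rev response element for Rev-dependent nuclear export, a cPPT/CTS element, WPRE to enhance transcript expression, and a ΔU3 3' LTR that inactivates LTR promoter activity after integration, followed by an SV40 polyadenylation signal. Within this unit, an SV40 early promoter/origin drives puromycin N-acetyltransferase for selection of transduced mammalian cells, and a downstream EF-1α promoter drives constitutive expression of CDC5L, a DNA-binding protein implicated in cell cycle control and pre-mRNA splicing as part of the PRP19-CDC5L spliceosomal complex. The ORF portion was made synthetically. According to the record, each construct in the collection carries a unique 24-bp barcode; it is not annotated in the feature table, so its position is not stated, although a short unannotated stretch containing a U6 promoter fragment lies between the ORF and WPRE. The vector is intended for overexpressing CDC5L, individually or in pooled screens where barcodes identify the transcription factor delivered to each cell.
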