Addgene plasmid #142259: TFORF0418
Purpose: Lentiviral vector for overexpressing transcription factor ORFs with unique 24-bp barcodes. Barcodes facilitate identification of transcription factors in pooled screens.
Depositing lab: Feng Zhang. Depositing organization: Broad Institute. Publication: A transcription factor atlas of directed differentiation. Joung J, Ma S, Tay T, Geiger-Schuller KR, Kirchgatterer PC, Verdine VK, Guo B, Arias-Garcia MA, Allen WE, Singh A, Kuksenko O, Abudayyeh OO, Gootenberg JS, Fu Z, Macrae RK, Buenrostro JD, Regev A, Zhang F. Cell. 2023 Jan 5;186(1):209-229.e26. doi: 10.1016/j.cell.2022.11.026. PubMed 36608654.
Backbone
  Vector backbone: pLX_TRC317
  Backbone manufacturer: Broad Institute Genetic Perturbation Platform
  Backbone size w/o insert (bp): 8264
  Vector type: Mammalian Expression, Lentiviral
  Selectable markers: Puromycin
Growth in bacteria
  Bacterial resistance: Ampicillin, 100 μg/mL
  Growth temperature: 37°C
  Growth strain: NEB Stable
  Copy number: High Copy
Gene/Insert
  Gene/Insert name: CDC5L
  Species: H. sapiens (human)
  Insert size (bp): 2510
  Entrez Gene: CDC5L (a.k.a. CDC5, CDC5-LIKE, CEF1, PCDC5RP, dJ319D22.1)
  Promoter: EF1a
  Cloning method: Unknown
  Sequencing primers: 5′ GGGTGGAGACTGAAGTTAGGCCAG; 3′ CACATAGCGTAAAAGGAGCAACATAG
Terms and licenses: Academic/Nonprofit Terms; Industry Terms: Not Available to Industry
Depositor comments: NM_001253,ENST00000371477 . The transcription factor ORF portion of this plasmid was synthesized by Genewiz. Please test multiple small colonies in case of plasmid recombination. To make this collection available in a timely manner, a portion of this collection was not fully sequenced by Addgene. If an Addgene verified full plasmid sequence is not available, please contact us prior to placing an order to request the full sequence.
How to cite: TFORF0418 was a gift from Feng Zhang (Addgene plasmid # 142259 ; http://n2t.net/addgene:142259 ; RRID:Addgene_142259)
