>Addgene plasmid #142259 | TFORF0418 | depositor partial sequence | sequence record 278915 | Insert
ACCGCCACCATGCCTCGAATTATGATCAAGGGGGGCGTATGGAGGAATACCGAGGATGAAATTCTGAAAG
CAGCGGTAATGAAATATGGGAAAAATCAGTGGTCTAGGATTGCCTCATTGCTGCATAGAAAATCAGCAAA
GCAGTGCAAAGCCAGATGGTATGAATGGCTGGATCCAAGCATTAAGAAGACAGAATGGTCCAGAGAAGAA
GAGGAAAAACTCTTGCACTTGGCCAAGTTGATGCCAACTCAGTGGAGGACCATTGCTCCAATCATTGGAA
GAACAGCGGCCCAGTGCTTAGAACACTATGAATTTCTTCTGGATAAAGCTGCCCAAAGAGACAATGAAGA
GGAAACAACAGATGATCCACGAAAACTTAAACCTGGAGAAATAGATCCAAATCCAGAAACAAAACCAGCG
CGGCCTGATCCAATTGATATGGATGAGGATGAACTTGAGATGCTTTCTGAAGCCAGAGCCCGCTTGGCTA
ATACTCAGGGAAAGAAGGCCAAGAGGAAAGCAAGAGAGAAACAATTGGAAGAAGCAAGACGTCTTGCTGC
CCTCCAAAAAAGAAGAGAACTTCGAGCAGCTGGCATAGAAATTCAGAAGAAAAGAAAAAGGAAGAGAGGA
GTTGATTATAATGCCGAAATCCCATTTGAAAAAAAGCCTGCCCTTGGTTTTTATGATACTTCTGAGGAAA
ACTACCAAGCTCTTGACGCAGATTTCAGGAAATTAAGACAACAGGATCTTGATGGGGAGCTAAGATCTGA
AAAAGAAGGAAGAGATAGAAAAAAAGACAAACAGCATTTGAAAAGGAAAAAAGAATCTGATTTACCATCA
GCTATTCTTCAAACTAGTGGTGTTTCTGAATTTACTAAAAAGAGAAGCAAACTAGTACTTCCTGCCCCTC
AGATTTCAGATGCAGAACTCCAGGAAGTTGTAAAAGTAGGCCAAGCGAGTGAAATTGCACGTCAAACTGC
CGAGGAATCTGGCATAACAAATTCTGCTTCCAGTACACTTTTGTCTGAGTACAATGTCACCAACAACAGC
GTTGCTCTTAGAACACCACGAACACCAGCTTCCCAGGACAGAATTCTGCAGGAAGCCCAGAACCTCATGG
CCCTCACCAATGTGGACACCCCATTGAAAGGTGGACTTAATACCCCATTGCATGAGAGTGACTTCTCAGG
TGTAACTCCACAGCGACAAGTTGTACAGACTCCAAACACAGTTCTCTCTACTCCATTCAGGACTCCTTCT
AATGGAGCTGAAGGGCTGACTCCCCGGAGTGGAACAACTCCCAAACCAGTTATTAACTCTACTCCGGGTA
GAACTCCTCTTCGAGACAAGTTAAACATTAATCCCGAGGATGGAATGGCAGACTATAGTGATCCCTCTTA
CGTGAAGCAGATGGAAAGAGAATCCCGAGAACATCTCCGTTTAGGGTTGTTGGGCCTTCCTGCCCCTAAG
AATGATTTTGAAATTGTTCTACCAGAAAATGCCGAGAAGGAGCTGGAAGAACGTGAAATAGATGATACTT
ACATTGAAGATGCTGCTGATGTGGATGCTCGAAAGCAGGCCATACGAGATGCAGAGCGTGTAAAGGAAAT
GAAACGAATGCATAAAGCTGTCCAGAAAGATCTGCCAAGACCATCAGAAGTAAATGAAACTATTCTAAGA
CCCTTAAATGTAGAACCGCCTTTAACAGATTTACAGAAAAGTGAAGAACTAATCAAAAAAGAAATGATCA
CAATGCTTCATTATGACCTTCTACATCACCCTTATGAACCATCTGGAAATAAAAAAGGCAAAACTGTAGG
GTTTGGTACCAATAATTCAGAGCACATTACCTATCTGGAACATAATCCTTATGAAAAGTTCTCCAAAGAA
GAGCTGAAAAAGGCCCAGGATGTTTTGGTGCAGGAGATGGAAGTGGTTAAACAAGGAATGAGCCATGGAG
AGCTCTCAAGTGAAGCTTATAACCAGGTGTGGGAAGAATGCTACAGTCAAGTTTTATATCTTCCTGGGCA
GAGCCGCTACACACGGGCCAATCTGGCTAGTAAAAAGGACAGAATTGAATCACTTGAAAAGAGGCTCGAG
ATAAACAGGGGTCACATGACGACAGAAGCCAAGAGGGCTGCAAAGATGGAAAAGAAGATGAAAATTTTGC
TTGGGGGTTACCAGTCTCGTGCTATGGGGCTCATGAAACAGTTGAATGACTTATGGGACCAAATTGAACA
GGCTCACTTGGAGTTACGCACTTTTGAAGAACTCAAGAAACATGAAGATTCTGCTATTCCCCGGAGGCTA
GAGTGTCTAAAAGAAGACGTTCAGCGACAACAAGAAAGAGAAAAGGAACTTCAACATAGATATGCTGATT
TGCTGCTGGAGAAAGAGACTTTAAAGTCAAAATTCTAGTAATGAACTAGTCCGTAACTTGAAAGTATTTC
GATTTCTTGGCTTTATATATCTTGTGGAAAGGACGACATATGGCGACCCAGGTGGAACCG
