>Addgene plasmid #142259 | TFORF0418 | depositor partial sequence | sequence record 278916 | Barcode
CATATGGCGACCCAGGTGGAACCG
